Addgene plasmid #72019: Sema3e(L)-AP-His
Purpose: Expresses the Sema3E protein (truncated at cleavage site P3; ie, long), C-terminally fused to alkaline phosphatase + 6X histidine tag.
Depositing lab: Woj Wojtowicz. Depositing organization: University of California, Berkeley. Publication: An extracellular biochemical screen reveals that FLRTs and Unc5s mediate neuronal subtype recognition in the retina. Visser JJ, Cheng Y, Perry SC, Chastain AB, Parsa B, Masri SS, Ray TA, Kay JN, Wojtowicz WM. Elife. 2015 Dec 3;4. pii: e08149. doi: 10.7554/eLife.08149. PubMed 26633812.
Backbone
  Vector backbone: pCMVi-SV40ori
  Vector type: Mammalian Expression
Growth in bacteria
  Bacterial resistance: Ampicillin, 100 μg/mL
  Growth temperature: 37°C
  Growth strain: DH5alpha
  Copy number: High Copy
Gene/Insert
  Gene/Insert name: Sema3e (alt names: Semaphorin 3E; NCBI accessiNCBI gene ID 20349; on NM_011348.2)
  Species: M. musculus (mouse)
  Insert size (bp): 2268
  Entrez Gene: Sema3e (a.k.a. 6430702L12, AA408817, Semah, mKIAA0331)
  Promoter: CMV
  Tag / fusion protein: AP-His (C terminal on backbone)
  Cloning method: Restriction Enzyme; 5′ cloning site NotI (not destroyed); 3′ cloning site AscI (not destroyed)
  Sequencing primers: 5′ GTCAGAGGTAACTCCCGTTGC; 3′ GAGGTTCTTGGCGGCTGTC
Terms and licenses: Academic/Nonprofit Terms; Industry Terms: Not Available to Industry
How to cite: Sema3e(L)-AP-His was a gift from Woj Wojtowicz (Addgene plasmid # 72019 ; http://n2t.net/addgene:72019 ; RRID:Addgene_72019)
