[The description below was written by a language model from this plasmid's Addgene catalogue record and the feature table of its GenBank file.]
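Description:
Sema3e(L)-AP-His is an 8,786 bp mammalian expression plasmid built on the pCMVi-SV40ori backbone. It produces a tagged form of mouse Semaphorin 3E. In bacteria it is maintained at high copy through a ColE1/pUC-type origin and selected with ampicillin via the beta-lactamase gene. An f1 phage origin is also present. The backbone also carries an SV40 enhancer/early promoter region containing the SV40 origin, which allows episomal amplification in mammalian cells that supply large T antigen. No mammalian selection marker is annotated, which fits use by transient transfection.

The expression cassette consists of the human CMV immediate-early enhancer and promoter followed by CMV intron A, which generally boosts transcript processing and expression. A Kozak consensus for efficient translation initiation comes next. The 2,268 bp Sema3e insert was cloned between NotI and AscI sites, both retained. It encodes the protein truncated at its P3 cleavage site, described in the record as the "long" form. The insert is fused at its C terminus to backbone-encoded alkaline phosphatase and then a 6xHis tag, and the transcript ends at an SV40 polyadenylation signal. The feature table annotates only the His tag within this open reading frame. The Sema3e and alkaline phosphatase segments lie in the unannotated stretch between the Kozak sequence and the tag.

The alkaline phosphatase moiety provides an enzymatic readout for detecting binding, and the His tag permits affinity capture or purification. The associated publication describes an extracellular biochemical screen for recognition proteins in the retina. This suggests the construct serves as a source of AP-tagged Sema3E for protein–protein interaction assays.
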