LOCUS       Exported 8786 bp ds-DNA circular SYN 13-MAY-2021
DEFINITION  Expresses the Sema3E protein (truncated at cleavage site P3; ie,
            long), C-terminally fused to alkaline phosphatase + 6X histidine
            tag..
ACCESSION   .
VERSION     .
KEYWORDS    Sema3e(L)-AP-His
SOURCE      synthetic DNA construct
  ORGANISM  synthetic DNA construct
REFERENCE   1 (bases 1 to 8786)
  AUTHORS   Visser JJ, Cheng Y, Perry SC, Chastain AB, Parsa B, Masri SS, Ray
            TA, Kay JN, Wojtowicz WM
  TITLE     An extracellular biochemical screen reveals that FLRTs and Unc5s
            mediate neuronal subtype recognition in the retina.
  JOURNAL   Elife. 2015 Dec 3;4. pii: e08149. doi: 10.7554/eLife.08149.
  PUBMED    26633812
REFERENCE   2 (bases 1 to 8786)
  AUTHORS   .
  TITLE     Direct Submission
  JOURNAL   Exported May 13, 2021 from SnapGene Server 1.1.58
            http://www.snapgene.com
FEATURES             Location/Qualifiers
     source          1..8786
                     /organism="synthetic DNA construct"
                     /mol_type="other DNA"
     enhancer        105..408
                     /label=CMV enhancer
                     /note="human cytomegalovirus immediate early enhancer"
     promoter        409..612
                     /label=CMV promoter
                     /note="human cytomegalovirus (CMV) immediate early
                     promoter"
     primer_bind     563..583
                     /label=CMV-F
                     /note="Human CMV immediate early promoter, forward primer"
     primer_bind     609..633
                     /label=LNCX
                     /note="Human CMV promoter, forward primer"
     intron          748..1573
                     /label=CMV intron A
                     /note="human cytomegalovirus intron A (Chapman et al.,
                     1991)"
     regulatory      1604..1613
                     /regulatory_class="other"
                     /note="vertebrate consensus sequence for strong initiation
                     of translation (Kozak, 1987)"
     CDS             5366..5383
                     /codon_start=1
                     /product="6xHis affinity tag"
                     /label=6xHis
                     /translation="HHHHHH"
     polyA_signal    5409..5530
                     /label=SV40 poly(A) signal
                     /note="SV40 polyadenylation signal"
     primer_bind     complement(5446..5465)
                     /label=SV40pA-R
                     /note="SV40 polyA, reverse primer"
     primer_bind     5500..5519
                     /label=EBV-rev
                     /note="SV40 polyA terminator, reverse primer"
     primer_bind     complement(5568..5585)
                     /label=L4440
                     /note="L4440 vector, forward primer"
     rep_origin      complement(5739..6327)
                     /direction=LEFT
                     /label=ori
                     /note="high-copy-number ColE1/pMB1/pBR322/pUC origin of
                     replication"
     primer_bind     complement(5819..5838)
                     /label=pBR322ori-F
                     /note="pBR322 origin, forward primer"
     CDS             complement(6498..7358)
                     /codon_start=1
                     /gene="bla"
                     /product="beta-lactamase"
                     /label=AmpR
                     /note="confers resistance to ampicillin, carbenicillin, and
                     related antibiotics"
                     /translation="MSIQHFRVALIPFFAAFCLPVFAHPETLVKVKDAEDQLGARVGYI
                     ELDLNSGKILESFRPEERFPMMSTFKVLLCGAVLSRIDAGQEQLGRRIHYSQNDLVEYS
                     PVTEKHLTDGMTVRELCSAAITMSDNTAANLLLTTIGGPKELTAFLHNMGDHVTRLDRW
                     EPELNEAIPNDERDTTMPVAMATTLRKLLTGELLTLASRQQLIDWMEADKVAGPLLRSA
                     LPAGWFIADKSGAGERGSRGIIAALGPDGKPSRIVVIYTTGSQATMDERNRQIAEIGAS
                     LIKHW"
     primer_bind     7121..7140
                     /label=Amp-R
                     /note="Ampicillin resistance gene, reverse primer"
     promoter        complement(7359..7463)
                     /gene="bla"
                     /label=AmpR promoter
     primer_bind     7531..7549
                     /label=pBRforEco
                     /note="pBR322 vectors, upsteam of EcoRI site, forward
                     primer"
     primer_bind     complement(7587..7609)
                     /label=pGEX 3'
                     /note="pGEX vectors, reverse primer"
     primer_bind     complement(7611..7631)
                     /label=pBABE 3'
                     /note="SV40 enhancer, reverse primer for pBABE vectors"
     promoter        7616..7946
                     /label=SV40 promoter
                     /note="SV40 enhancer and early promoter"
     rep_origin      7797..7932
                     /label=SV40 ori
                     /note="SV40 origin of replication"
     primer_bind     7859..7878
                     /label=SV40pro-F
                     /note="SV40 promoter/origin, forward primer"
     primer_bind     8083..8102
                     /label=pRS-marker
                     /note="pRS vectors, use to sequence yeast selectable
                     marker"
     rep_origin      complement(8169..8624)
                     /direction=LEFT
                     /label=f1 ori
                     /note="f1 bacteriophage origin of replication; arrow
                     indicates direction of (+) strand synthesis"
     primer_bind     complement(8306..8327)
                     /label=F1ori-F
                     /note="F1 origin, forward primer"
     primer_bind     8518..8537
                     /label=F1ori-R
                     /note="F1 origin, reverse primer"
     primer_bind     8750..8772
                     /label=M13/pUC Forward
                     /note="In lacZ gene"
     primer_bind     8764..8781
                     /label=M13 Forward
                     /note="In lacZ gene. Also called M13-F20 or M13 (-21)
                     Forward"
     primer_bind     8765..8781
                     /label=M13 fwd
                     /note="common sequencing primer, one of multiple similar
                     variants"
ORIGIN
        1 gtcgaggtct cgacggtatc gattgacatt gattattgac tagctagtta ttaatagtaa
       61 tcaattacgg ggtcattagt tcatagccca tatatggagt tccgcgttac ataacttacg
      121 gtaaatggcc cgcctggctg accgcccaac gacccccgcc cattgacgtc aataatgacg
      181 tatgttccca tagtaacgcc aatagggact ttccattgac gtcaatgggt ggagtattta
      241 cggtaaactg cccacttggc agtacatcaa gtgtatcata tgccaagtcc gccccctatt
      301 gacgtcaatg acggtaaatg gcccgcctgg cattatgccc agtacatgac cttacgggac
      361 tttcctactt ggcagtacat ctacgtatta gtcatcgcta ttaccatggt gatgcggttt
      421 tggcagtaca ccaatgggcg tggatagcgg tttgactcac ggggatttcc aagtctccac
      481 cccattgacg tcaatgggag tttgttttgg caccaaaatc aacgggactt tccaaaatgt
      541 cgtaataacc ccgccccgtt gacgcaaatg ggcggtaggc gtgtacggtg ggaggtctat
      601 ataagcagag ctcgtttagt gaaccgtcag atcgcctgga gacgccatcc acgctgtttt
      661 gacctccata gaagacaccg ggaccgatcc agcctccgcg gccgggaacg gtgcattgga
      721 acgcggattc cccgtgccaa gagtgacgta agtaccgcct atagactcta taggcacacc
      781 cctttggctc ttatgcatgc tatactgttt ttggcttggg gcctatacac ccccgcttcc
      841 atatgctata ggtgatggta tagcttagcc tataggtgtg ggttattgac cattattgac
      901 cactccccta ttggtgacga tactttccat tactaatcca taacatggct ctttgccaca
      961 actatctcta ttggctatat gccaatactc tgtccttcag agactgacac ggactctgta
     1021 tttttacagg atggggtccc atttattatt tacaaattca catatacaac aacgccgtcc
     1081 cccgtgcccg cagtttttat taaacatagc gtgggatctc cacgcgaatc tcgggtacgt
     1141 gttccggaca tgggctcttc tccggtagcg gcggagcttc cacatccgag ccctggtccc
     1201 atgcctccag cggctcatgg tcgctcggca gctccttgct cctaacagtg gaggccagac
     1261 ttaggcacag cacaatgccc accaccacca gtgtgccgca caaggccgtg gcggtagggt
     1321 atgtgtctga aaatgagctc ggagattggg ctcgcaccgc tgacgcagat ggaagactta
     1381 aggcagcggc agaagaagat gcaggcagct gagttgttgt attctgataa gagtcagagg
     1441 taactcccgt tgcggtgctg ttaacggtgg agggcagtgt agtctgagca gtactcgttg
     1501 ctgccgcgcg cgccaccaga cataatagct gacagactaa cagactgttc ctttccatgg
     1561 gtcttttctg cagaagcttg aattctcgag gatccgcggc cgcgccacca tggcaccggc
     1621 cggacacatc ctcaccttgc tgctctgggg tcacctgctg gaactctgga ccccaggtca
     1681 ctccgcgaac ccctcctacc ccaggctacg cctgtcacat aaagaacttt tggaactgaa
     1741 taggacttca atatttcaaa gcccccttgg atttcttgat ctccatacaa tgctgctgga
     1801 tgagtatcaa gaacggctct ttgtgggagg cagagacctt gtctattccc tgaacttgga
     1861 acgagtcagt gacggctaca gagagatata ctggccgagc acagcagtaa aggtagaaga
     1921 atgcataatg aaaggaaaag acgcaaatga gtgtgccaat tatatccggg ttttgcatca
     1981 ctacaacagg acacaccttc tgacctgtgc tactggagct tttgatccac actgtgcctt
     2041 catcagagtc gggcaccatt cagaggaacc cctgtttcac ctggagtcac acagatctga
     2101 gagaggaagg ggcagatgtc cttttgaccc caactcctcc tttgtgtcca cgctagttgg
     2161 gaatgagctg tttgctggac tctacagtga ctattggggc agagactcgg cgatcttccg
     2221 cagcatgggg aagttaggcc atattcgcac tgagcatgac gatgagcggc tcctgaaaga
     2281 accaaaattt gtaggttcat atatgattcc tgataacgaa gaccgagatg acaacaaaat
     2341 gtactttttc tttactgaga aggcgctgga ggcggagaac aacgcccaca cgatctacac
     2401 ccgagtgggg cggctgtgcg tgaatgacat gggaggacag agaatcctgg tgaacaagtg
     2461 gagcactttc cttaaagcgc ggctggtttg ctcagtgccg ggaatgaatg gaatcgacac
     2521 atactttgac gaactagagg atgtgttttt actgccgacc agagatccta agaatccagt
     2581 gatatttgga ctgtttaata ctaccagcaa tatatttaga ggccatgctg tatgtgtgta
     2641 tcacatgtca agtatccggg aagcctttaa tggcccatat gctcataaag aaggccctga
     2701 ataccactgg tcactatatg aaggaaaagt cccctaccca aggcctggtt cctgtgccag
     2761 caaagtaaac ggaggcaagt atggaaccac caaagattac cccgatgacg ccatccggtt
     2821 cgcaaggatg catcctctaa tgtatcagcc cataaaacct gttcataaaa aaccaatact
     2881 ggtaaaaaca gatggaaaat acaacctgag gcaacttgcc gtggatcggg tggaagcgga
     2941 ggatggccag tatgacgtct tatttattgg gacagacaca ggaattgtgc tgaaagtaat
     3001 cacaatttac aaccaagaaa cagagtggat ggaggaagtc attctagagg aacttcaaat
     3061 attcaaggat ccagccccta tcatttctat ggaaatttct tcaaagagac aacagcttta
     3121 cattggatca gcctctgctg tggcacaagt cagattccat cactgcgaca tgtatggcag
     3181 tgcttgtgct gactgctgcc tggctcgaga cccgtactgt gcctgggatg gcatatcctg
     3241 ctccaggtac tacccaacag gtgcacacgc aaagaggagg ttccgcaggc aggacgttcg
     3301 gcatggcaac gccgcccaac agtgctttgg acagcaattt gttggagacg cgttggacag
     3361 gactgaagag aggctggctt atggcataga gagcaacagt actctgttgg aatgcacccc
     3421 gcgatcacta caagcaaaag tcatctggtt tgtacagaag ggacgcgacg taagaaaaga
     3481 agaggtgaag acggatgaca gagttgtcaa gatggacttg ggcttgctct tcctcagagt
     3541 acgcaagtca gatgcaggga cctatttttg ccagacagta gaacacaatt ttgtccatac
     3601 tgtgcgtaaa atcaccttgg aggtggtcga agagcataaa gtggagggca tgtttcataa
     3661 ggaccatgaa gaggaaagac atcacaagat gccctgccct cccttaagcg gtatgtctca
     3721 ggggacaaaa ccgtggtaca aggaattctt gcagctgatt ggctacagca acttccagag
     3781 agtggaagaa tactgcgaaa aggtgtggtg tacagataag aagaggaaaa agcttaaaat
     3841 gtctccctcc aagtggaagt atgccaaccc ccaggaaggc gcgcctggat cttccggaat
     3901 catcccagtt gaggaggaga acccggactt ctggaaccgc gaggcagccg aggccctggg
     3961 tgccgccaag aagctgcagc ctgcacagac agccgccaag aacctcatca tcttcctggg
     4021 cgatgggatg ggggtgtcta cggtgacagc tgccaggatc ctaaaagggc agaagaagga
     4081 caaactgggg cctgagatac ccctggccat ggaccgcttc ccatatgtgg ctctgtccaa
     4141 gacatacaat gtagacaaac atgtgccaga cagtggagcc acagccacgg cctacctgtg
     4201 cggggtcaag ggcaacttcc agaccattgg cttgagtgca gccgcccgct ttaaccagtg
     4261 caacacgaca cgcggcaacg aggtcatctc cgtgatgaat cgggccaaga aagcagggaa
     4321 gtcagtggga gtggtaacca ccacacgagt gcagcacgcc tcgccagccg gcacctacgc
     4381 ccacacggtg aaccgcaact ggtactcgga cgccgacgtg cctgcctcgg cccgccagga
     4441 ggggtgccag gacatcgcta cgcagctcat ctccaacatg gacattgacg tgatcctagg
     4501 tgggggccga aagtacatgt ttcgcatggg aaccccagac cctgagtacc cagatgacta
     4561 cagccaaggt gggaccaggc tggacgggaa gaatctggtg caggaatggc tggcgaagcg
     4621 ccagggtgcc cggtacgtgt ggaaccgcac tgagctcatg caggcttccc tggacccgtc
     4681 tgtggcccat ctcatgggtc tctttgagcc tggagacatg aaatacgaga tccaccgaga
     4741 ctccacactg gacccctccc tgatggagat gacagaggct gccctgcgcc tgctgagcag
     4801 gaacccccgc ggcttcttcc tcttcgtgga gggtggtcgc atcgaccatg gtcatcatga
     4861 aagcagggct taccgggcac tgactgagac gatcatgttc gacgacgcca ttgagagggc
     4921 gggccagctc accagcgagg aggacacgct gagcctcgtc actgccgacc actcccacgt
     4981 cttctccttc ggaggctacc ccctgcgagg gagctccatc ttcgggctgg cccctggcaa
     5041 ggcccgggac aggaaggcct acacggtcct cctatacgga aacggtccag gctatgtgct
     5101 caaggacggc gcccggccgg atgttaccga gagcgagagc gggagccccg agtatcggca
     5161 gcagtcagca gtgcccctgg acgaagagac ccacgcaggc gaggacgtgg cggtgttcgc
     5221 gcgcggcccg caggcgcacc tggttcacgg cgtgcaggag cagaccttca tagcgcacgt
     5281 catggccttc gccgcctgcc tggagcccta caccgcctgc gacctggcgc cccccgccgg
     5341 caccaccgac gccgcgcacc cgggtcatca tcaccatcac cattaatcta gagatcttat
     5401 taaagcagaa cttgtttatt gcagcttata atggttacaa ataaagcaat agcatcacaa
     5461 atttcacaaa taaagcattt ttttcactgc attctagttg tggtttgtcc aaactcatca
     5521 atgtatctta tcatgtctgg tcgactctag ctagactctt ccgcttcctc gctcactgac
     5581 tcgctgcgct cggtcgttcg gctgcggcga gcggtatcag ctcactcaaa ggcggtaata
     5641 cggttatcca cagaatcagg ggataacgca ggaaagaaca tgtgagcaaa aggccagcaa
     5701 aaggccagga accgtaaaaa ggccgcgttg ctggcgtttt tccataggct ccgcccccct
     5761 gacgagcatc acaaaaatcg acgctcaagt cagaggtggc gaaacccgac aggactataa
     5821 agataccagg cgtttccccc tggaagctcc ctcgtgcgct ctcctgttcc gaccctgccg
     5881 cttaccggat acctgtccgc ctttctccct tcgggaagcg tggcgctttc tcatagctca
     5941 cgctgtaggt atctcagttc ggtgtaggtc gttcgctcca agctgggctg tgtgcacgaa
     6001 ccccccgttc agcccgaccg ctgcgcctta tccggtaact atcgtcttga gtccaacccg
     6061 gtaagacacg acttatcgcc actggcagca gccactggta acaggattag cagagcgagg
     6121 tatgtaggcg gtgctacaga gttcttgaag tggtggccta actacggcta cactagaaga
     6181 acagtatttg gtatctgcgc tctgctgaag ccagttacct tcggaaaaag agttggtagc
     6241 tcttgatccg gcaaacaaac caccgctggt agcggtggtt tttttgtttg caagcagcag
     6301 attacgcgca gaaaaaaagg atctcaagaa gatcctttga tcttttctac ggggtctgac
     6361 gctcagtgga acgaaaactc acgttaaggg attttggtca tgagattatc aaaaaggatc
     6421 ttcacctaga tccttttaaa ttaaaaatga agttttaaat caatctaaag tatatatgag
     6481 taaacttggt ctgacagtta ccaatgctta atcagtgagg cacctatctc agcgatctgt
     6541 ctatttcgtt catccatagt tgcctgactc cccgtcgtgt agataactac gatacgggag
     6601 ggcttaccat ctggccccag tgctgcaatg ataccgcgag acccacgctc accggctcca
     6661 gatttatcag caataaacca gccagccgga agggccgagc gcagaagtgg tcctgcaact
     6721 ttatccgcct ccatccagtc tattaattgt tgccgggaag ctagagtaag tagttcgcca
     6781 gttaatagtt tgcgcaacgt tgttgccatt gctacaggca tcgtggtgtc acgctcgtcg
     6841 tttggtatgg cttcattcag ctccggttcc caacgatcaa ggcgagttac atgatccccc
     6901 atgttgtgca aaaaagcggt tagctccttc ggtcctccga tcgttgtcag aagtaagttg
     6961 gccgcagtgt tatcactcat ggttatggca gcactgcata attctcttac tgtcatgcca
     7021 tccgtaagat gcttttctgt gactggtgag tactcaacca agtcattctg agaatagtgt
     7081 atgcggcgac cgagttgctc ttgcccggcg tcaatacggg ataataccgc gccacatagc
     7141 agaactttaa aagtgctcat cattggaaaa cgttcttcgg ggcgaaaact ctcaaggatc
     7201 ttaccgctgt tgagatccag ttcgatgtaa cccactcgtg cacccaactg atcttcagca
     7261 tcttttactt tcaccagcgt ttctgggtga gcaaaaacag gaaggcaaaa tgccgcaaaa
     7321 aagggaataa gggcgacacg gaaatgttga atactcatac tcttcctttt tcaatattat
     7381 tgaagcattt atcagggtta ttgtctcatg agcggataca tatttgaatg tatttagaaa
     7441 aataaacaaa taggggttcc gcgcacattt ccccgaaaag tgccacctga cgtctaagaa
     7501 accattatta tcatgacatt aacctataaa aataggcgta tcacgaggcc ctttcgtctc
     7561 gcgcgtttcg gtgatgacgg tgaaaacctc tgacacatgc agctcccgga ggaatgtgtg
     7621 tcagttaggg tgtggaaagt ccccaggctc cccaggcagg cagaagtatg caaagcatgc
     7681 atctcaatta gtcagcaacc aggtgtggaa agtccccagg ctccccagca ggcagaagta
     7741 tgcaaagcat gcatctcaat tagtcagcaa ccatagtccc gcccctaact ccgcccatcc
     7801 cgcccctaac tccgcccagt tccgcccatt ctccgcccca tggctgacta atttttttta
     7861 tttatgcaga ggccgaggcc gcctctgcct ctgagctatt ccagaagtag tgaggaggct
     7921 tttttggagg cctaggcttt tgcaaaaagc tcccgggagc ttgtatatcc attttcgtcc
     7981 cggagacggt cacagcttgt ctgtaagcgg atgccgggag cagacaagcc cgtcagggcg
     8041 cgtcagcggg tgttggcggg tgtcggggct ggcttaacta tgcggcatca gagcagattg
     8101 tactgagagt gcaccatatg cggtgtgaaa taccgcacag atgcgtaagg agaaaatacc
     8161 gcatcaggaa attgtaagcg ttaatatttt gttaaaattc gcgttaaatt tttgttaaat
     8221 cagctcattt tttaaccaat aggccgaaat cggcaaaatc ccttataaat caaaagaata
     8281 gaccgagata gggttgagtg ttgttccagt ttggaacaag agtccactat taaagaacgt
     8341 ggactccaac gtcaaaggnn nnnnnnnnnn nnnnnnnnnn nnnnnnnnnn nnnnnnnnnn
     8401 nnnnnnntnn nnnnnnnnnn nnnnnnnnnn nnnnnnnnnn nnnnnnnnnn nnnnnnnnnn
     8461 nnnnnnnnnn nnnnnnnnnn nnnnnnnnnn nnnnnnnnng nnnnnnnnnn nnnnnnnnnn
     8521 nnnnnnnnnn nnnnnnnnnn nnnnnnnnnn nnnnnnnnnn nnnnnnnnnn nnnnnnnnnn
     8581 nnnnnnnnnn nnnnnnnnnn nnnnnnnnnn nnnnnnnnnn nnnnccattc gccattcagg
     8641 ctgcgcaact gttgggaagg gcgatcggtg cgggcctctt cgctattacg ccagctggcg
     8701 aaagggggat gtgctgcaag gcgattaagt tgggtaacgc cagggttttc ccagtcacga
     8761 cgttgtaaaa cgacggccag tgaatt
//
