>Addgene plasmid #72019 | Sema3e(L)-AP-His | addgene partial sequence | sequence record 137025 | pMRB101-F 5'-aagatgcaggcagctgagtt-3'
GCTGTTAACGGTGGAGGGCAGTGTAGTCTGAGCAGTACTCGTTGCTGCCGCGCGCGCCACCAGACATAAT
AGCTGACAGACTAACAGACTGTTCCTTTCCATGGGTCTTTTCTGCAGAAGCTTGAATTCTCGAGGATCCG
CGGCCGCGCCACCATGGCACCGGCCGGACACATCCTCACCTTGCTGCTCTGGGGTCACCTGCTGGAACTC
TGGACCCCAGGTCACTCCGCGAACCCCTCCTACCCCAGGCTACGCCTGTCACATAAAGAACTTTTGGAAC
TGAATAGGACTTCAATATTTCAAAGCCCCCTTGGATTTCTTGATCTCCATACAATGCTGCTGGATGAGTA
TCAAGAACGGCTCTTTGTGGGAGGCAGAGACCTTGTCTATTCCCTGAACTTGGAACGAGTCAGTGACGGC
TACAGAGAGATATACTGGCCGAGCACAGCAGTAAAGGTAGAAGAATGCATAATGAAAGGAAAAGACGCAA
ATGAGTGTGCCAATTATATCCGGGTTTTGCATCACTACAACAGGACACACCTTCTGACCTGTGCTACTGG
AGCTTTTGATCCACACTGTGCCTTCATCAGAGTCGGGCACCATTCAGAGGAACCCCTGTTTCACCTGGAG
TCACACAGATCTGAGAGAGGAAGGGGCAGATGTCCTTTTGACCCCAACTCCTCCTTTGTGTCCACGCTAG
TTGGGAATGAGCTGTTTGCTGGACTCTACAGTGACTATTGGGGCAGAGACTCGGCGATCTTCCGCAGCAT
GGG
