>Addgene plasmid #72019 | Sema3e(L)-AP-His | addgene partial sequence | sequence record 137026 | SV40pA-R 5'-GAAATTTGTGATGCTATTGC-3'
TTCTGCTTTAATAAGATCTCTAGATTAATGGTGATGGTGATGATGACCCGGGTGCGCGGCGTCGGTGGTG
CCGGCGGGGGGCGCCAGGTCGCAGGCGGTGTAGGGCTCCAGGCAGGCGGCGAAGGCCATGACGTGCGCTA
TGAAGGTCTGCTCCTGCACGCCGTGAACCAGGTGCGCCTGCGGGCCGCGCGCGAACACCGCCACGTCCTC
GCCTGCGTGGGTCTCTTCGTCCAGGGGCACTGCTGACTGCTGCCGATACTCGGGGCTCCCGCTCTCGCTC
TCGGTAACATCCGGCCGGGCGCCGTCCTTGAGCACATAGCCTGGACCGTTTCCGTATAGGAGGACCGTGT
AGGCCTTCCTGTCCCGGGCCTTGCCAGGGGCCAGCCCGAAGATGGAGCTCCCTCGCAGGGGGTAGCCTCC
GAAGGAGAAGACGTGGGAGTGGTCGGCAGTGACGAGGCTCAGCGTGTCCTCCTCGCTGGTGAGCTGGCCC
GCCCTCTCAATGGCGTCGTCGAACATGATCGTCTCAGTCAGTGCCCGGTAAGCCCTGCTTTCATGATGAC
CATGGTCGATGCGACCACCCTCCACGAAGAGGAAGAAGCCGCGGGGGTTCCTGCTCAGCAGGCGCAGGGC
AGCCTCTGTCATCTCCATCAGGGAGGGGTCCAGTGTGGAGTCTCGGTGGATCTCGTATTTCATGTCTCCA
GGCTCAAAGAGACCCATGAGATGGGTCACAGACGGGTCCAGGGAAGCCTGCATGAGCTCAGTGCGGTTCC
ACACATACCGGGCACCCTGG
